Addgene plasmid #68060: p426-SNR52p-gRNA.csr-1.Y-SUP4t
Purpose: gRNA for csr-1 locus in N. crassa
Depositing lab: Christian Hong. Depositing organization: University of Cincinnati. Publication: Efficient gene editing in Neurospora crassa with CRISPR technology. Matsu-Ura T, Baek M, Kwon J, Hong C. Fungal Biol Biotechnol. 2015 Jul 15;2:4. doi: 10.1186/s40694-015-0015-1. eCollection 2015. PubMed 28955455.
Backbone
  Vector backbone: pRS426
  Total vector size (bp): 6274
  Vector type: Yeast Expression, CRISPR ; N. crassa, Fungi
  Selectable markers: URA3
Growth in bacteria
  Bacterial resistance: Ampicillin, 100 μg/mL
  Growth temperature: 37°C
  Growth strain: Stbl3
  Copy number: High Copy
Gene/Insert
  Gene/Insert name: gRNA for csr-1 locus (alt names: gRNA; csr-1)
  gRNA/shRNA sequence: GAGTGGGAGGGTCCCGTCCT
  Species: N. crassa, S.pyogenes, other fungi
  Promoter: SNR52
  Cloning method: Unknown
  Sequencing primers: 5′ GGAGCTTCTTTGAAAAGATAATGTATG; 3′ GTTACATGCGTACACGCGTC
Resource information
  A portion of this plasmid was derived from a plasmid made by: p426-SNR52p-gRNA.CAN1.Y-SUP4t (Plasmid #43803)
Terms and licenses: Academic/Nonprofit Terms; Industry Terms: Not Available to Industry
Depositor comments: The target sequence to csr-1 locus was added instead of CAN1 of p426-SNR52p-gRNA.CAN1.Y-SUP4t (Plasmid #43803) from Dr. Church lab.
How to cite: p426-SNR52p-gRNA.csr-1.Y-SUP4t was a gift from Christian Hong (Addgene plasmid # 68060 ; http://n2t.net/addgene:68060 ; RRID:Addgene_68060)
