[The description below was written by a language model from this plasmid's Addgene catalogue record and pLannotate feature annotations shown in this document.]
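Description:
p426-SNR52p-gRNA.csr-1.Y-SUP4t is a 6,274 bp guide RNA expression plasmid built on the pRS426 yeast–E. coli shuttle backbone and catalogued as a yeast expression/CRISPR vector for use in Neurospora crassa and other fungi. In E. coli it replicates from a high-copy ColE1/pUC-type origin and is selected with ampicillin through the bla gene. The backbone also carries the yeast 2μ origin for high-copy episomal maintenance and the URA3 auxotrophic marker with its own promoter, which can be counterselected with 5-FOA. An f1 origin, flanking T3 and T7 promoters, and remnants of the lac promoter/operator and lacZα region are carried over from the parental cloning vector, as are short annotated fragments of lacI, bom and rop.

The payload is a single guide RNA cassette. The S. cerevisiae SNR52 small nucleolar RNA promoter, an RNA polymerase III promoter, drives a 20-nucleotide spacer directed against the csr-1 locus, fused to the Streptococcus pyogenes Cas9 gRNA scaffold. Transcription ends at the SUP4 tRNA terminator, with a CYC1 terminator lying just downstream. The spacer itself is not annotated, but the gap between the promoter and scaffold features corresponds to its position. According to the depositor, the plasmid was derived from an earlier CAN1-targeting gRNA construct by replacing the CAN1 target sequence with the csr-1 target. The plasmid encodes no Cas9, so the nuclease must be supplied separately. Its recorded purpose is to provide the guide for CRISPR-based gene editing at csr-1 in N. crassa.
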