Features (pLannotate 1.2.2; 21 found; start..end, strand, type, name):
     69..1411    +  rep_origin     2μ ori: yeast 2μ plasmid origin of replication
   1438..1542    +  promoter       AmpR promoter: bla
   1543..2403    +  CDS            AmpR: β-lactamase; bla; confers resistance to ampicillin, carbenicillin, and related antibiotics
   2574..3162    +  rep_origin     ori: high-copy-number ColE1/pMB1/pBR322/pUC origin of replication
   3345..3437    +  CDS            lacI (fragment): lac repressor; lacI; The lac repressor binds to the lac operator to inhibit transcription in E. coli. This inhibition can be relieved by adding lactose or isopropyl-β-D-thiogalactopyranoside (IPTG).
   3450..3471    +  protein_bind   CAP binding site: CAP binding activates transcription in the presence of cAMP. E. coli catabolite activator protein
   3486..3516    +  promoter       lac promoter: promoter for the E. coli lac operon
   3524..3540    +  protein_bind   lac operator: The lac repressor binds to the lac operator to inhibit transcription in E. coli. This inhibition can be relieved by adding lactose or isopropyl-β-D-thiogalactopyranoside (IPTG). lac repressor encoded by lacI
   3585..3603    +  promoter       T3 promoter: promoter for bacteriophage T3 RNA polymerase
   3621..3889    +  promoter       SNR52 promoter: promoter for the S. cerevisiae small nucleolar RNA gene SNR52
   3910..3984    +  misc_RNA       gRNA scaffold: guide RNA scaffold for the Streptococcus pyogenes CRISPR/Cas9 system
   3989..4008    +  terminator     SUP4 terminator: transcription terminator for the S. cerevisiae SUP4 tRNA gene
   4060..4249    +  terminator     CYC1 terminator: S. cerevisiae CYC1; transcription terminator for CYC1
   4280..4298    -  promoter       T7 promoter: promoter for bacteriophage T7 RNA polymerase
   4306..4461    +  CDS            lacZα (fragment): LacZα fragment of β-galactosidase; lacZ fragment
   4469..4924    +  rep_origin     f1 ori (sequence partly withheld): f1 bacteriophage origin of replication; arrow indicates direction of (+) strand synthesis
   4925..4976    -  misc_feature   bom (fragment): basis of mobility region from pBR322
   5055..5858    -  CDS            URA3: orotidine-5'-phosphate decarboxylase, required for uracil biosynthesis; S. cerevisiae URA3; yeast auxotrophic marker, counterselectable with 5-fluoroorotic acid (5-FOA)
   5859..6074    -  promoter       URA3 promoter: S. cerevisiae URA3
   6089..6138    -  misc_feature   bom (fragment): basis of mobility region from pBR322
   6240..1       -  CDS            rop (fragment) (across the origin): Rop protein, which maintains plasmids at low copy number; rop
>Addgene plasmid #68060 | p426-SNR52p-gRNA.csr-1.Y-SUP4t | depositor full sequence | sequence record 123094 | p426-SNR52p-gRNA.csr-1.Y-SUP4t sequence 6274 bps
GACGAAAGGGCCTCGTGATACGCCTATTTTTATAGGTTAATGTCATGATAATAATGGTTTCTTAGTATGA
TCCAATATCAAAGGAAATGATAGCATTGAAGGATGAGACTAATCCAATTGAGGAGTGGCAGCATATAGAA
CAGCTAAAGGGTAGTGCTGAAGGAAGCATACGATACCCCGCATGGAATGGGATAATATCACAGGAGGTAC
TAGACTACCTTTCATCCTACATAAATAGACGCATATAAGTACGCATTTAAGCATAAACACGCACTATGCC
GTTCTTCTCATGTATATATATATACAGGCAACACGCAGATATAGGTGCGACGTGAACAGTGAGCTGTATG
TGCGCAGCTCGCGTTGCATTTTCGGAAGCGCTCGTTTTCGGAAACGCTTTGAAGTTCCTATTCCGAAGTT
CCTATTCTCTAGAAAGTATAGGAACTTCAGAGCGCTTTTGAAAACCAAAAGCGCTCTGAAGACGCACTTT
CAAAAAACCAAAAACGCACCGGACTGTAACGAGCTACTAAAATATTGCGAATACCGCTTCCACAAACATT
GCTCAAAAGTATCTCTTTGCTATATATCTCTGTGCTATATCCCTATATAACCTACCCATCCACCTTTCGC
TCCTTGAACTTGCATCTAAACTCGACCTCTACATTTTTTATGTTTATCTCTAGTATTACTCTTTAGACAA
AAAAATTGTAGTAAGAACTATTCATAGAGTGAATCGAAAACAATACGAAAATGTAAACATTTCCTATACG
TAGTATATAGAGACAAAATAGAAGAAACCGTTCATAATTTTCTGACCAATGAAGAATCATCAACGCTATC
ACTTTCTGTTCACAAAGTATGCGCAATCCACATCGGTATAGAATATAATCGGGGATGCCTTTATCTTGAA
AAAATGCACCCGCAGCTTCGCTAGTAATCAGTAAACGCGGGAAGTGGAGTCAGGCTTTTTTTATGGAAGA
GAAAATAGACACCAAAGTAGCCTTCTTCTAACCTTAACGGACCTACAGTGCAAAAAGTTATCAAGAGACT
GCATTATAGAGCGCACAAAGGAGAAAAAAAGTAATCTAAGATGCTTTGTTAGAAAAATAGCGCTCTCGGG
ATGCATTTTTGTAGAACAAAAAAGAAGTATAGATTCTTTGTTGGTAAAATAGCGCTCTCGCGTTGCATTT
CTGTTCTGTAAAAATGCAGCTCAGATTCTTTGTTTGAAAAATTAGCGCTCTCGCGTTGCATTTTTGTTTT
ACAAAAATGAAGCACAGATTCTTCGTTGGTAAAATAGCGCTTTCGCGTTGCATTTCTGTTCTGTAAAAAT
GCAGCTCAGATTCTTTGTTTGAAAAATTAGCGCTCTCGCGTTGCATTTTTGTTCTACAAAATGAAGCACA
GATGCTTCGTTCAGGTGGCACTTTTCGGGGAAATGTGCGCGGAACCCCTATTTGTTTATTTTTCTAAATA
CATTCAAATATGTATCCGCTCATGAGACAATAACCCTGATAAATGCTTCAATAATATTGAAAAAGGAAGA
GTATGAGTATTCAACATTTCCGTGTCGCCCTTATTCCCTTTTTTGCGGCATTTTGCCTTCCTGTTTTTGC
TCACCCAGAAACGCTGGTGAAAGTAAAAGATGCTGAAGATCAGTTGGGTGCACGAGTGGGTTACATCGAA
CTGGATCTCAACAGCGGTAAGATCCTTGAGAGTTTTCGCCCCGAAGAACGTTTTCCAATGATGAGCACTT
TTAAAGTTCTGCTATGTGGCGCGGTATTATCCCGTATTGACGCCGGGCAAGAGCAACTCGGTCGCCGCAT
ACACTATTCTCAGAATGACTTGGTTGAGTACTCACCAGTCACAGAAAAGCATCTTACGGATGGCATGACA
GTAAGAGAATTATGCAGTGCTGCCATAACCATGAGTGATAACACTGCGGCCAACTTACTTCTGACAACGA
TCGGAGGACCGAAGGAGCTAACCGCTTTTTTGCACAACATGGGGGATCATGTAACTCGCCTTGATCGTTG
GGAACCGGAGCTGAATGAAGCCATACCAAACGACGAGCGTGACACCACGATGCCTGTAGCAATGGCAACA
ACGTTGCGCAAACTATTAACTGGCGAACTACTTACTCTAGCTTCCCGGCAACAATTAATAGACTGGATGG
AGGCGGATAAAGTTGCAGGACCACTTCTGCGCTCGGCCCTTCCGGCTGGCTGGTTTATTGCTGATAAATC
TGGAGCCGGTGAGCGTGGGTCTCGCGGTATCATTGCAGCACTGGGGCCAGATGGTAAGCCCTCCCGTATC
GTAGTTATCTACACGACGGGGAGTCAGGCAACTATGGATGAACGAAATAGACAGATCGCTGAGATAGGTG
CCTCACTGATTAAGCATTGGTAACTGTCAGACCAAGTTTACTCATATATACTTTAGATTGATTTAAAACT
TCATTTTTAATTTAAAAGGATCTAGGTGAAGATCCTTTTTGATAATCTCATGACCAAAATCCCTTAACGT
GAGTTTTCGTTCCACTGAGCGTCAGACCCCGTAGAAAAGATCAAAGGATCTTCTTGAGATCCTTTTTTTC
TGCGCGTAATCTGCTGCTTGCAAACAAAAAAACCACCGCTACCAGCGGTGGTTTGTTTGCCGGATCAAGA
GCTACCAACTCTTTTTCCGAAGGTAACTGGCTTCAGCAGAGCGCAGATACCAAATACTGTCCTTCTAGTG
TAGCCGTAGTTAGGCCACCACTTCAAGAACTCTGTAGCACCGCCTACATACCTCGCTCTGCTAATCCTGT
TACCAGTGGCTGCTGCCAGTGGCGATAAGTCGTGTCTTACCGGGTTGGACTCAAGACGATAGTTACCGGA
TAAGGCGCAGCGGTCGGGCTGAACGGGGGGTTCGTGCACACAGCCCAGCTTGGAGCGAACGACCTACACC
GAACTGAGATACCTACAGCGTGAGCTATGAGAAAGCGCCACGCTTCCCGAAGGGAGAAAGGCGGACAGGT
ATCCGGTAAGCGGCAGGGTCGGAACAGGAGAGCGCACGAGGGAGCTTCCAGGGGGAAACGCCTGGTATCT
TTATAGTCCTGTCGGGTTTCGCCACCTCTGACTTGAGCGTCGATTTTTGTGATGCTCGTCAGGGGGGCGG
AGCCTATGGAAAAACGCCAGCAACGCGGCCTTTTTACGGTTCCTGGCCTTTTGCTGGCCTTTTGCTCACA
TGTTCTTTCCTGCGTTATCCCCTGATTCTGTGGATAACCGTATTACCGCCTTTGAGTGAGCTGATACCGC
TCGCCGCAGCCGAACGACCGAGCGCAGCGAGTCAGTGAGCGAGGAAGCGGAAGAGCGCCCAATACGCAAA
CCGCCTCTCCCCGCGCGTTGGCCGATTCATTAATGCAGCTGGCACGACAGGTTTCCCGACTGGAAAGCGG
GCAGTGAGCGCAACGCAATTAATGTGAGTTACCTCACTCATTAGGCACCCCAGGCTTTACACTTTATGCT
TCCGGCTCCTATGTTGTGTGGAATTGTGAGCGGATAACAATTTCACACAGGAAACAGCTATGACCATGAT
TACGCCAAGCGCGCAATTAACCCTCACTAAAGGGAACAAAAGCTGGAGCTTCTTTGAAAAGATAATGTAT
GATTATGCTTTCACTCATATTTATACAGAAACTTGATGTTTTCTTTCGAGTATATACAAGGTGATTACAT
GTACGTTTGAAGTACAACTCTAGATTTTGTAGTGCCCTCTTGGGCTAGCGGTAAAGGTGCGCATTTTTTC
ACACCCTACAATGTTCTGTTCAAAAGATTTTGGTCAAACGCTGTAGAAGTGAAAGTTGGTGCGCATGTTT
CGGCGTTCGAAACTTCTCCGCAGTGAAAGATAAATGATCGAGTGGGAGGGTCCCGTCCTGTTTTAGAGCT
AGAAATAGCAAGTTAAAATAAGGCTAGTCCGTTATCAACTTGAAAAAGTGGCACCGAGTCGGTGGTGCTT
TTTTTGTTTTTTATGTCTTCGAGTCATGTAATTAGTTATGTCACGCTTACGTTCACGCCCTCCCCCCACA
TCCGCTCTAACCGAAAAGGAAGGAGTTAGACAACCTGAAGTCTAGGTCCCTATTTATTTTTTTATAGTTA
TGTTAGTATTAAGAACGTTATTTATATTTCAAATTTTTCTTTTTTTTCTGTACAGACGCGTGTACGCATG
TAACATTATACTGAAAACCTTGCTTGAGAAGGTTTTGGGACGCTCGAAGGCTTTAATTTGCGGCCGGTAC
CCAATTCGCCCTATAGTGAGTCGTATTACGCGCGCTCACTGGCCGTCGTTTTACAACGTCGTGACTGGGA
AAACCCTGGCGTTACCCAACTTAATCGCCTTGCAGCACATCCCCCTTTCGCCAGCTGGCGTAATAGCGAA
GAGGCCCGCACCGATCGCCCTTCCCAACAGTTGCGCAGCCTGAATGGCGAATGGCGCG
[124 nt withheld, positions 4469-4592]
C
[91 nt withheld, positions 4594-4684]
A
[49 nt withheld, positions 4686-4734]
CCTTTGACGTTGGAGTCCACGTTCTTT
[37 nt withheld, positions 4762-4798]
ACCCTATCTCGGTCTATTCTTTTGATTTATAAGGGATTTTGCCGATTTCGGCCTATTGGTTAAAAAATGA
GCTGATTTAACAAAAATTTAACGCGAATTTTAACAAAATATTAACGTTTACAATTTCCTGATGCGGTATT
TTCTCCTTACGCATCTGTGCGGTATTTCACACCGCATAGGGTAATAACTGATATAATTAAATTGAAGCTC
TAATTTGTGAGTTTAGTATACATGCATTTACTTATAATACAGTTTTTTAGTTTTGCTGGCCGCATCTTCT
CAAATATGCTTCCCAGCCTGCTTTTCTGTAACGTTCACCCTCTACCTTAGCATCCCTTCCCTTTGCAAAT
AGTCCTCTTCCAACAATAATAATGTCAGATCCTGTAGAGACCACATCATCCACGGTTCTATACTGTTGAC
CCAATGCGTCTCCCTTGTCATCTAAACCCACACCGGGTGTCATAATCAACCAATCGTAACCTTCATCTCT
TCCACCCATGTCTCTTTGAGCAATAAAGCCGATAACAAAATCTTTGTCGCTCTTCGCAATGTCAACAGTA
CCCTTAGTATATTCTCCAGTAGATAGGGAGCCCTTGCATGACAATTCTGCTAACATCAAAAGGCCTCTAG
GTTCCTTTGTTACTTCTTCTGCCGCCTGCTTCAAACCGCTAACAATACCTGGGCCCACCACACCGTGTGC
ATTCGTAATGTCTGCCCATTCTGCTATTCTGTATACACCCGCAGAGTACTGCAATTTGACTGTATTACCA
ATGTCAGCAAATTTTCTGTCTTCGAAGAGTAAAAAATTGTACTTGGCGGATAATGCCTTTAGCGGCTTAA
CTGTGCCCTCCATGGAAAAATCAGTCAAGATATCCACATGTGTTTTTAGTAAACAAATTTTGGGACCTAA
TGCTTCAACTAACTCCAGTAATTCCTTGGTGGTACGAACATCCAATGAAGCACACAAGTTTGTTTGCTTT
TCGTGCATGATATTAAATAGCTTGGCAGCAACAGGACTAGGATGAGTAGCAGCACGTTCCTTATATGTAG
CTTTCGACATGATTTATCTTCGTTTCCTGCAGGTTTTTGTTCTGTGCAGTTGGGTTAAGAATACTGGGCA
ATTTCATGTTTCTTCAACACTACATATGCGTATATATACCAATCTAAGTCTGTGCTCCTTCCTTCGTTCT
TCCTTCTGTTCGGAGATTACCGAATCAAAAAAATTTCAAGGAAACCGAAATCAAAAAAAAGAATAAAAAA
AAAATGATGAATTGAATTGAAAAGCTGTGGTATGGTGCACTCTCAGTACAATCTGCTCTGATGCCGCATA
GTTAAGCCAGCCCCGACACCCGCCAACACCCGCTGACGCGCCCTGACGGGCTTGTCTGCTCCCGGCATCC
GCTTACAGACAAGCTGTGACCGTCTCCGGGAGCTGCATGTGTCAGAGGTTTTCACCGTCATCACCGAAAC
GCGCGA
