>Addgene plasmid #68060 | p426-SNR52p-gRNA.csr-1.Y-SUP4t | addgene partial sequence | sequence record 121773 | M13pUC-Rev 5'-AGCGGATAACAATTTCACACAGG-3'
TGATTACGCCAAGCGCGCAATTAACCCTCACTAAAGGGAACAAAAGCTGGAGCTTCTTTGAAAAGATAAT
GTATGATTATGCTTTCACTCATATTTATACAGAAACTTGATGTTTTCTTTCGAGTATATACAAGGTGATT
ACATGTACGTTTGAAGTACAACTCTAGATTTTGTAGTGCCCTCTTGGGCTAGCGGTAAAGGTGCGCATTT
TTTCACACCCTACAATGTTCTGTTCAAAAGATTTTGGTCAAACGCTGTAGAAGTGAAAGTTGGTGCGCAT
GTTTCGGCGTTCGAAACTTCTCCGCAGTGAAAGATAAATGATCGAGTGGGAGGGTCCCGTCCTGTTTTAG
AGCTAGAAATAGCAAGTTAAAATAAGGCTAGTCCGTTATCAACTTGAAAAAGTGGCACCGAGTCGGTGGT
GCTTTTTTTGTTTTTTATGTCTTCGAGTCATGTAATTAGTTATGTCACGCTTACGTTCACGCCCTCCCCC
CACATCCGCTCTAACCGAAAAGGAAGGAGTTAGACAACCTGAAGTCTAGGTCCCTATTTATTTTTTTATA
GTTATGTTAGTATTAAGAACGTTATTTATATTTCAAATTTTTCTTTTTTTTCTGTACAGACGCGTGTACG
CATGTAACATTATACTGAAAACCTTGCTTGAGAAGGTTTTGGGACGCTCGAAGGCTTTAATTTGCGGCCG
GTACCCAATTCGCCCTATAGTGAGTCGTATTACGCGCGCTCACTGGCCGTCGTTTTACA
