>Addgene plasmid #68060 | p426-SNR52p-gRNA.csr-1.Y-SUP4t | addgene partial sequence | sequence record 123091 | pRSII-F1 5'-CGGCATCAGAGCAGATTGTAC-3'
CACCTTTTCAATTCATCATTTTTTTTTTATTCTTTTTTTTGATTTCGGTTTCCTTGAAATTTTTTTGATT
CGGTAATCTCCGAACAGAAGGAAGAACGAAGGAAGGAGCACAGACTTAGATTGGTATATATACGCATATG
TAGTGTTGAAGAAACATGAAATTGCCCAGTATTCTTAACCCAACTGCACAGAACAAAAACCTGCAGGAAA
CGAAGATAAATCATGTCGAAAGCTACATATAAGGAACGTGCTGCTACTCATCCTAGTCCTGTTGCTGCCA
AGCTATTTAATATCATGCACGAAAAGCAAACAAACTTGTGTGCTTCATTGGATGTTCGTACCACCAAGGA
ATTACTGGAGTTAGTTGAAGCATTAGGTCCCAAAATTTGTTTACTAAAAACACATGTGGATATCTTGACT
GATTTTTCCATGGAGGGCACAGTTAAGCCGCTAAAGGCATTATCCGCCAAGTACAATTTTTTACTCTTCG
AAGACAGAAAATTTGCTGACATTGGTAATACAGTCAAATTGCAGTACTCTGCGGGTGTATACAGAATAGC
AGAATGGGCAGACATTACGAATGCACACGGTGTGGTGGGCCCAGGTATTGTTAGCGGTTTGAAGCAGGCG
GCAGAAGAAGTAACAAAGGAACCTAGAGGCCTTTTGATGTTAGCAGAATTGTCATGCAAGGGCTCCCTAT
CTACTGGAGAATATACTAAGGGTACTGTTGACATTGCGAAGAGCGACAAAGATTTTGTTATCGGCTTTAT
TGCTCAAAGAGACATGGGTGGAAGAGATGAAGGTTACGATTGGTTGATTATGACACCCGGTGTGGGTTTA
GATGACAAGGGAGACGCATTGGGTCAACAGTATAGAACCGTGGATGATGTGGTCTCTACAGGATCTGACA
TTATTATTGTTGGAAGAGGACTATTTGCAAAGGGAAGGGATGCTAAGGTA
