>Addgene plasmid #68060 | p426-SNR52p-gRNA.csr-1.Y-SUP4t | addgene partial sequence | sequence record 123093 | pGEX3 5'-CCGGGAGCTGCATGTGTCAGAGG-3'
AAACGCGCGAGACGAAAGGGCCTCGTGATACGCCTATTTTTATAGGTTAATGTCATGATAATAATGGTTT
CTTAGTATGATCCAATATCAAAGGAAATGATAGCATTGAAGGATGAGACTAATCCAATTGAGGAGTGGCA
GCATATAGAACAGCTAAAGGGTAGTGCTGAAGGAAGCATACGATACCCCGCATGGAATGGGATAATATCA
CAGGAGGTACTAGACTACCTTTCATCCTACATAAATAGACGCATATAAGTACGCATTTAAGCATAAACAC
GCACTATGCCGTTCTTCTCATGTATATATATATACAGGCAACACGCAGATATAGGTGCGACGTGAACAGT
GAGCTGTATGTGCGCAGCTCGCGTTGCATTTTCGGAAGCGCTCGTTTTCGGAAACGCTTTGAAGTTCCTA
TTCCGAAGTTCCTATTCTCTAGAAAGTATAGGAACTTCAGAGCGCTTTTGAAAACCAAAAGCGCTCTGAA
GACGCACTTTCAAAAAACCAAAAACGCACCGGACTGTAACGAGCTACTAAAATATTGCGAATACCGCTTC
CACAAACATTGCTCAAAAGTATCTCTTTGCTATATATCTCTGTGCTATATCCCTATATAACCTACCCATC
CACCTTTCGCTCCTTGAACTTGCATCTAAACTCGACCTCTACATTTTTTATGTTTATCTCTAGTATTACT
CTTTAGACAAAAAAATTGTAGTAAGAACTATTCATAGAGTGAATCGAAAACAATACGAAAATGTAAACAT
TTCCTATACGTAGTATATAGAGACAAAATAGAAGAAACCGTTCATAATTTTCTGACCAATGAAGAATCAT
CAACGCTATCACTTTCTGTTCACAAAGTATGCGCAATCCACATCGGTATAGAATATAATC
